Addgene plasmid #113025: pST1374-D10A-GCN4
Purpose: Expresses D10A-GCN4 in mammalian cells
Depositing lab: Xingxu Huang. Depositing organization: ShanghaiTech University. Publication: BE-PLUS: a new base editing tool with broadened editing window and enhanced fidelity. Jiang W, Feng S, Huang S, Yu W, Li G, Yang G, Liu Y, Zhang Y, Zhang L, Hou Y, Chen J, Chen J, Huang X. Cell Res. 2018 Jun 6. pii: 10.1038/s41422-018-0052-4. doi: 10.1038/s41422-018-0052-4. PubMed 29875396.
Backbone
  Vector backbone: pST1374
  Backbone size w/o insert (bp): 4968
  Vector type: Mammalian Expression
Growth in bacteria
  Bacterial resistance: Ampicillin, 100 μg/mL
  Growth temperature: 37°C
  Growth strain: DH5alpha
  Copy number: High Copy
Gene/Insert
  Gene/Insert name: D10A-GCN4 (alt name: NLS-D10A-2xNLS-10xGCN4-NLS)
  Species: S. cerevisiae (budding yeast); S. pyogenes
  Insert size (bp): 5667
  Mutation: D10A
  Entrez Gene: GCN4 (a.k.a. YEL009C, AAS101, AAS3, ARG9)
  Promoter: CMV
  Cloning method: Restriction Enzyme; 5′ cloning site unknown (unknown if destroyed); 3′ cloning site unknown (unknown if destroyed)
  Sequencing primers: 5′ CMV-fwd; 3′ BGH-rev
Terms and licenses: Academic/Nonprofit Terms; Industry Terms: Not Available to Industry
How to cite: pST1374-D10A-GCN4 was a gift from Xingxu Huang (Addgene plasmid # 113025 ; http://n2t.net/addgene:113025 ; RRID:Addgene_113025)
