[The description below was written by a language model from this plasmid's Addgene catalogue record and pLannotate feature annotations shown in this document.]
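Description:
pST1374-D10A-GCN4 is a mammalian expression plasmid of about 10.6 kb built on the pST1374 backbone. It is propagated in E. coli as a high-copy plasmid through a ColE1/pUC-type origin with ampicillin selection (AmpR), and it also carries an f1 origin. A second cassette places a blasticidin S deaminase gene under tandem SV40 early and EM7 promoters, followed by an SV40 polyadenylation signal, which would allow blasticidin selection of transfected mammalian cells. The short bleomycin-resistance, lacI, bom and HIV-1 LTR annotations are only fragments and are most likely backbone remnants or spurious matches. The two sequence records (depositor and repository NGS) differ by a single nucleotide in length and in their start point, but they show the same feature layout.

The payload is driven by the CMV enhancer/promoter and terminated by the bGH poly(A) signal; a T7 promoter lies just upstream of the coding region. The insert is described as NLS-D10A-2xNLS-10xGCN4-NLS. It encodes Streptococcus pyogenes Cas9 carrying the D10A mutation, which inactivates the RuvC domain and makes the enzyme a nickase. This is flanked by nuclear localisation signals and fused at its C-terminus to ten copies of a GCN4 peptide epitope derived from the yeast protein. A partial FLAG-tag match precedes Cas9. The annotation detects only two GCN4 fragments, one of them matching the solubility-optimised v4 peptide used in SunTag-type arrays, so the full repeat array is stated in the catalogue rather than resolved in the feature table.

Such GCN4 arrays recruit multiple copies of proteins fused to a cognate scFv. The associated publication describes the BE-PLUS base editing system, so this plasmid presumably supplies the nickase scaffold. The scFv-fused effector and the guide RNA are not encoded here and would have to come from other constructs.
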