Features (pLannotate 1.2.2; 25 found; start..end, strand, type, name):
     36..80      -  misc_feature   bom (fragment): basis of mobility region from pBR322
    235..614     +  enhancer       CMV enhancer: human cytomegalovirus immediate early enhancer
    615..818     +  promoter       CMV promoter: human cytomegalovirus (CMV) immediate early promoter
    814..847     +  LTR            5' LTR (truncated) (fragment): truncated 5' long terminal repeat (LTR) from HIV-1
    863..881     +  promoter       T7 promoter: promoter for bacteriophage T7 RNA polymerase
    943..962     +  CDS            3xFLAG (fragment): three tandem FLAG® epitope tags
    970..5070    +  CDS            cas9: CAS9_STRP1 - Also known as csn1 From Streptococcus pyogenes serotype M1.
   5185..5241    +  CDS            GCN4 (fragment): GCN4_YEAST - Also known as AAS101 From Saccharomyces cerevisiae (strain ATCC 204508 / S288c) (Baker's yeast).
   5887..5906    +  CDS            GCN4_v4 (fragment): GCN4 peptide optimized to improve solubility while preserving binding to an scFv-GFP fusion protein (Tanenbaum et al., 2014)
   6596..6820    +  polyA_signal   bGH poly(A) signal: bovine growth hormone polyadenylation signal
   6824..6845    +  promoter       SV40 promoter (fragment): SV40 enhancer and early promoter
   6866..7294    +  rep_origin     f1 ori (sequence partly withheld): f1 bacteriophage origin of replication; arrow indicates direction of (+) strand synthesis
   7308..7638    +  promoter       SV40 promoter: SV40 enhancer and early promoter
   7686..7733    +  promoter       EM7 promoter: synthetic bacterial promoter&nbsp
   7752..8150    +  CDS            BSD: blasticidin S deaminase; Aspergillus terreus BSD; confers resistance to blasticidin
   8151..8178    +  CDS            BleoR (fragment): antibiotic-binding protein; Sh ble from Streptoalloteichus hindustanus; confers resistance to bleomycin, phleomycin, and Zeocin™
   8188..8313    +  CDS            ble (fragment): BLE_KLEPN - Experimental evidence at protein level: Swiss-Prot protein existence level 1. Binding protein with a strong affinity to the bleomycin family of antibiotics. Binds to CL990; an antimitotic-antibiotic compound. From Klebsiella pneumoniae.
   8308..8429    +  polyA_signal   SV40 poly(A) signal: SV40 polyadenylation signal
   8502..8518    -  protein_bind   lac operator: The lac repressor binds to the lac operator to inhibit transcription in E. coli. This inhibition can be relieved by adding lactose or isopropyl-β-D-thiogalactopyranoside (IPTG). lac repressor encoded by lacI
   8526..8556    -  promoter       lac promoter: promoter for the E. coli lac operon
   8571..8592    -  protein_bind   CAP binding site: CAP binding activates transcription in the presence of cAMP. E. coli catabolite activator protein
   8605..8697    -  CDS            lacI (fragment): lac repressor; lacI; The lac repressor binds to the lac operator to inhibit transcription in E. coli. This inhibition can be relieved by adding lactose or isopropyl-β-D-thiogalactopyranoside (IPTG).
   8880..9468    -  rep_origin     ori: high-copy-number ColE1/pMB1/pBR322/pUC origin of replication
   9639..10499   -  CDS            AmpR: β-lactamase; bla; confers resistance to ampicillin, carbenicillin, and related antibiotics
  10500..10604   -  promoter       AmpR promoter: bla
>Addgene plasmid #113025 | pST1374-D10A-GCN4 | depositor full sequence | sequence record 213093 | pST1374-D10A-GCN4 sequence 10635 bps
GACGGATCGGGAGATCTCCCGATCCCCTATGGTCGACTCTCAGTACAATCTGCTCTGATGCCGCATAGTT
AAGCCAGTATCTGCTCCCTGCTTGTGTGTTGGAGGTCGCTGAGTAGTGCGCGAGCAAAATTTAAGCTACA
ACAAGGCAAGGCTTGACCGACAATTGCATGAAGAATCTGCTTAGGGTTAGGCGTTTTGCGCTGCTTCGCG
ATGTACGGGCCAGATATACGCGTTGACATTGATTATTGACTAGTTATTAATAGTAATCAATTACGGGGTC
ATTAGTTCATAGCCCATATATGGAGTTCCGCGTTACATAACTTACGGTAAATGGCCCGCCTGGCTGACCG
CCCAACGACCCCCGCCCATTGACGTCAATAATGACGTATGTTCCCATAGTAACGCCAATAGGGACTTTCC
ATTGACGTCAATGGGTGGACTATTTACGGTAAACTGCCCACTTGGCAGTACATCAAGTGTATCATATGCC
AAGTACGCCCCCTATTGACGTCAATGACGGTAAATGGCCCGCCTGGCATTATGCCCAGTACATGACCTTA
TGGGACTTTCCTACTTGGCAGTACATCTACGTATTAGTCATCGCTATTACCATGGTGATGCGGTTTTGGC
AGTACATCAATGGGCGTGGATAGCGGTTTGACTCACGGGGATTTCCAAGTCTCCACCCCATTGACGTCAA
TGGGAGTTTGTTTTGGCACCAAAATCAACGGGACTTTCCAAAATGTCGTAACAACTCCGCCCCATTGACG
CAAATGGGCGGTAGGCGTGTACGGTGGGAGGTCTATATAAGCAGAGCTCTCTGGCTAACTAGAGAACCCA
CTGCTTACTGGCTTATCGAAATTAATACGACTCACTATAGGGAGACCCAAGCTGGCTAGCACCATGGGAC
CTAAGAAAAAGAGGAAGGTGGCGGCCGCTGACTACAAGGATGACGACGATAAATCTAGAGACAAGAAATA
CTCTATTGGACTGGCTATCGGGACAAACTCCGTTGGCTGGGCCGTCATAACCGACGAGTATAAGGTGCCA
AGCAAGAAATTCAAGGTGCTGGGTAATACTGACCGCCATTCAATCAAGAAGAACCTGATCGGAGCACTCC
TCTTCGACTCCGGTGAAACCGCTGAAGCTACTCGGCTGAAGCGGACCGCAAGGCGGAGATACACCCGCCG
CAAGAATCGGATATGTTATCTGCAAGAGATCTTTAGCAACGAAATGGCTAAGGTGGACGACTCCTTCTTT
CACCGCCTGGAAGAGAGCTTTCTGGTGGAGGAGGATAAGAAACACGAGAGGCACCCTATATTCGGAAATA
TCGTGGATGAGGTGGCTTACCATGAAAAGTATCCTACAATCTACCATCTGAGGAAGAAGCTGGTGGACAG
CACCGATAAAGCAGACCTGAGGCTCATCTATCTGGCCCTGGCTCATATGATAAAGTTTAGAGGACACTTT
CTGATCGAGGGCGACCTGAATCCCGATAATTCCGATGTGGATAAACTCTTCATTCAACTGGTGCAGACAT
ATAACCAACTGTTCGAGGAGAATCCCATAAACGCTTCTGGTGTGGATGCCAAGGCTATTCTGTCCGCTCG
GCTGTCCAAGTCACGCAGACTGGAGAATCTGATTGCCCAACTGCCAGGAGAAAAGAAGAACGGCCTGTTT
GGGAACCTCATCGCCCTGAGCCTGGGCCTGACACCTAACTTCAAGTCCAATTTTGATCTGGCCGAAGATG
CTAAACTCCAGCTCTCCAAGGACACCTATGACGATGATCTGGACAACCTGCTCGCACAGATAGGCGACCA
GTACGCCGATCTCTTTCTGGCTGCTAAGAATCTCTCCGACGCCATTCTGCTGAGCGACATACTCCGGGTC
AACACTGAGATCACCAAAGCACCTCTGAGCGCCTCCATGATAAAACGCTATGATGAACACCATCAAGACC
TGACTCTGCTCAAAGCCCTCGTGAGGCAACAGCTGCCAGAGAAGTACAAAGAGATATTCTTCGACCAGAG
CAAGAATGGATATGCCGGATACATCGATGGCGGAGCATCACAGGAAGAATTTTACAAGTTCATCAAACCA
ATCCTCGAGAAGATGGACGGTACTGAAGAGCTGCTGGTGAAGCTGAACAGGGAGGACCTGCTGAGGAAGC
AGAGGACCTTTGATAATGGCTCCATTCCACATCAGATACACCTGGGAGAGCTGCATGCAATCCTCCGCAG
GCAGGAGGATTTCTATCCTTTCCTGAAGGATAACCGGGAGAAGATAGAGAAGATCCTGACCTTCAGGATC
CCTTATTACGTCGGCCCTCTGGCTAGAGGCAACTCCCGCTTCGCTTGGATGACCAGGAAATCTGAGGAGA
CAATTACTCCTTGGAACTTCGAAGAGGTCGTGGATAAGGGCGCAAGCGCCCAGTCATTCATCGAACGGAT
GACCAATTTCGATAAGAACCTGCCCAACGAGAAGGTCCTGCCCAAACATTCACTCCTGTACGAGTATTTC
ACCGTCTATAACGAGCTGACTAAAGTGAAGTACGTGACCGAGGGCATGAGGAAGCCTGCCTTCCTGTCCG
GAGAGCAGAAGAAGGCTATCGTTGATCTGCTCTTCAAGACTAATAGAAAGGTGACAGTGAAGCAGCTCAA
GGAGGATTACTTTAAGAAGATCGAATGCTTTGACTCAGTGGAAATCTCTGGCGTGGAGGACCGCTTTAAT
GCCAGCCTGGGCACTTACCATGATCTGCTGAAGATAATCAAAGACAAAGATTTCCTCGATAATGAGGAGA
ACGAGGACATCCTGGAAGATATCGTGCTGACCCTGACTCTGTTCGAGGATAGAGAGATGATCGAAGAGCG
CCTGAAGACCTATGCCCATCTGTTTGACGATAAAGTCATGAAACAGCTCAAGCGGCGGCGCTACACTGGG
TGGGGTAGACTCTCCAGGAAACTCATAAACGGCATCCGCGACAAACAGAGCGGAAAGACCATCCTGGATT
TCCTGAAATCCGACGGATTCGCTAACAGGAACTTCATGCAACTGATTCACGATGACTCTCTGACATTTAA
AGAGGACATCCAGAAGGCACAGGTGAGCGGTCAAGGCGACAGCCTGCACGAGCACATCGCCAACCTCGCT
GGATCACCCGCCATAAAGAAGGGAATACTGCAGACAGTCAAGGTCGTGGACGAACTCGTCAAAGTGATGG
GTCGGCACAAGCCAGAGAATATCGTTATCGAAATGGCAAGGGAGAACCAAACCACCCAGAAGGGCCAGAA
GAACTCTCGGGAACGGATGAAAAGAATCGAAGAGGGAATTAAGGAGCTGGGATCTCAGATACTGAAGGAG
CACCCTGTGGAGAATACACAGCTCCAGAACGAGAAACTCTACCTGTACTACCTCCAGAACGGGCGGGACA
TGTACGTTGACCAGGAACTCGACATCAACCGGCTGTCCGATTATGACGTGGACCATATTGTTCCACAGTC
CTTCCTCAAAGATGACTCCATTGACAACAAGGTGCTGACCAGATCCGATAAGAATCGCGGTAAGTCTGAC
AATGTTCCATCAGAAGAGGTGGTCAAGAAGATGAAGAATTACTGGCGGCAGCTCCTCAACGCCAAACTGA
TCACCCAGCGGAAGTTTGACAATCTGACTAAGGCAGAAAGAGGAGGTCTGAGCGAACTCGACAAGGCCGG
CTTTATTAAGAGGCAACTGGTCGAAACACGCCAGATTACCAAACACGTGGCACAAATCCTCGACTCTAGG
ATGAACACTAAGTACGATGAGAACGATAAGCTGATCAGGGAAGTGAAAGTGATAACTCTGAAGAGCAAGC
TGGTGTCTGACTTCCGGAAGGACTTTCAATTCTACAAAGTTCGCGAAATAAACAATTACCATCATGCTCA
CGATGCCTATCTCAATGCTGTCGTTGGCACCGCCCTGATCAAGAAATACCCTAAACTGGAGTCTGAGTTC
GTGTACGGTGACTATAAAGTCTACGATGTGAGGAAGATGATAGCAAAGTCTGAGCAAGAGATTGGCAAAG
CCACCGCCAAGTACTTCTTCTACTCTAATATCATGAATTTCTTTAAGACTGAGATAACCCTGGCTAACGG
CGAAATCCGGAAGCGCCCACTGATCGAAACAAACGGAGAAACAGGAGAAATCGTGTGGGATAAAGGCAGG
GACTTCGCAACTGTGCGGAAGGTGCTGTCCATGCCACAAGTCAATATCGTGAAGAAGACCGAAGTGCAGA
CCGGCGGATTCTCAAAGGAGAGCATCCTGCCAAAGCGGAACTCTGACAAGCTGATCGCCAGGAAGAAAGA
TTGGGACCCAAAGAAGTATGGCGGTTTCGATTCCCCTACAGTGGCTTATTCCGTTCTGGTCGTGGCAAAA
GTGGAGAAAGGCAAGTCCAAGAAACTCAAGTCTGTTAAGGAGCTGCTCGGAATTACTATTATGGAGAGAT
CCAGCTTCGAGAAGAATCCAATCGATTTCCTGGAAGCTAAGGGCTATAAAGAAGTGAAGAAAGATCTCAT
CATCAAACTGCCCAAGTACTCTCTCTTTGAGCTGGAGAATGGTAGGAAGCGGATGCTGGCCTCCGCCGGA
GAGCTGCAGAAAGGAAACGAGCTGGCTCTGCCCTCCAAATACGTGAACTTCCTGTATCTGGCCTCCCACT
ACGAGAAACTCAAAGGTAGCCCTGAAGACAATGAGCAGAAGCAACTCTTTGTTGAGCAACATAAACACTA
CCTGGACGAAATCATTGAACAGATTAGCGAGTTCAGCAAGCGGGTTATTCTGGCCGATGCAAACCTCGAT
AAAGTGCTGAGCGCATATAATAAGCACAGGGACAAGCCAATTCGCGAACAAGCAGAGAATATTATCCACC
TCTTTACTCTGACTAATCTGGGCGCTCCTGCTGCCTTCAAGTATTTCGATACAACTATTGACAGGAAGCG
GTACACCTCTACCAAAGAAGTTCTCGATGCCACCCTGATACACCAGTCAATTACCGGACTGTACGAGACT
CGCATCGACCTGTCTCAGCTCGGCGGCGACGGTTCTGAATTCAGCCTGGGCAGCGGCTCCCCCAAGAAAA
AACGCAAGGTGGAAGATCCTAAGAAAAAGCGGAAAGTGGACGGCATTGGTAGTGGGAGCAACGGCAGCAG
CGGAGAGGAACTGCTGAGCAAGAACTACCACCTGGAAAACGAGGTGGCCAGACTGAAGAAAGGCTCTGGC
TCTGGCGGAAGCGGTTCTGGCGGATCAGGATCTGGAAGTGGCGGCTCTGGAAGCGGAGGTTCTGGATCTG
GCGAAGAACTGCTGTCTAAGAATTATCACCTCGAGAACGAAGTGGCTCGGCTCAAGAAAGGCAGTGGCAG
CGGAGGAAGTGGATCCGGCGGTAGTGGTAGTGGAAGCGGCGGATCCGGCTCAGGCGGATCTGGTTCAGGG
GAAGAACTCCTCTCCAAAAACTACCATCTCGAGAATGAGGTCGCCCGCCTGAAAAAAGGATCAGGTTCCG
GTGGTTCTGGCAGCGGTGGTTCAGGCTCAGGCAGCGGCGGTAGCGGTAGCGGTGGAAGCGGAAGCGGAGA
AGAACTTCTCAGCAAAAATTACCACTTGGAGAATGAAGTTGCAAGACTCAAAAAAGGTTCCGGCAGTGGC
GGCAGCGGCAGCGGCGGATCTGGTAGTGGATCTGGTGGCAGTGGTTCAGGCGGAAGTGGTAGCGGAGAGG
AATTGCTCTCAAAGAACTATCATTTGGAGAACGAGGTTGCACGCTTGAAGAAAGGCAGCGGATCAGGCGG
ATCTGGCAGCGGTGGATCTGGTTCTGGATCCGGCGGCTCCGGTAGTGGTGGAAGTGGCTCTGGGGAAGAA
TTGCTTAGCAAGAATTATCATCTTGAAAATGAGGTTGCCAGGCTTAAAAAAGGCAGTGGCTCCGGCGGAT
CCGGAAGCGGAGGCAGCGGATCTGGATCTGGTGGTTCAGGATCTGGCGGTTCTGGTAGCGGGGAAGAACT
GTTGAGTAAAAACTATCACCTTGAGAACGAGGTCGCAAGGTTGAAAAAAGGATCCGGCTCTGGCGGCTCC
GGAAGTGGCGGATCTGGCTCCGGTAGCGGAGGATCAGGATCCGGCGGAAGCGGATCAGGCGAGGAACTGC
TTTCCAAAAATTACCACCTTGAAAACGAAGTCGCCCGCCTCAAGAAAGGTTCTGGCAGCGGAGGCTCTGG
CAGTGGTGGTAGCGGAAGTGGAAGTGGTGGCAGTGGTAGCGGTGGATCTGGAAGCGGCGAGGAACTCCTG
TCAAAGAATTACCATCTCGAAAACGAGGTCGCAAGGCTCAAGAAAGGCTCAGGATCAGGCGGCTCTGGAT
CCGGCGGTTCTGGTTCCGGCTCAGGTGGAAGTGGATCTGGCGGCTCAGGTTCCGGCGAAGAATTGCTTTC
CAAGAACTACCATTTGGAAAATGAAGTCGCTCGTTTGAAGAAAGGTTCAGGCTCCGGCCAGCGGCCGCAA
GGTGGAGGTGGACCCAAGAAGAAGCGCAAGGTGACCGGTCATCATCACCATCACCATTGAGTTTAAACCC
GCTGATCAGCCTCGACTGTGCCTTCTAGTTGCCAGCCATCTGTTGTTTGCCCCTCCCCCGTGCCTTCCTT
GACCCTGGAAGGTGCCACTCCCACTGTCCTTTCCTAATAAAATGAGGAAATTGCATCGCATTGTCTGAGT
AGGTGTCATTCTATTCTGGGGGGTGGGGTGGGGCAGGACAGCAAGGGGGAGGATTGGGAAGACAATAGCA
GGCATGCTGGGGATGCGGTGGGCTCTATGGCTTCTGAGGCGGAAAGAACCAGCTGGGGCTCTAGGGGGTA
TCCCC
[124 nt withheld, positions 6866-6989]
C
[32 nt withheld, positions 6991-7022]
CA
[57 nt withheld, positions 7025-7081]
A
[49 nt withheld, positions 7083-7131]
CCTTTGACGTTGGAGTCCACGTTCTTT
[37 nt withheld, positions 7159-7195]
ACCCTATCTCGGTCTATTCTTTTGATTTATAAGGGATTTTGGGGATTTCGGCCTATTGGTTAAAAAATGA
GCTGATTTAACAAAAATTTAACGCGAATTAATTCTGTGGAATGTGTGTCAGTTAGGGTGTGGAAAGTCCC
CAGGCTCCCCAGGCAGGCAGAAGTATGCAAAGCATGCATCTCAATTAGTCAGCAACCAGGTGTGGAAAGT
CCCCAGGCTCCCCAGCAGGCAGAAGTATGCAAAGCATGCATCTCAATTAGTCAGCAACCATAGTCCCGCC
CCTAACTCCGCCCATCCCGCCCCTAACTCCGCCCAGTTCCGCCCATTCTCCGCCCCATGGCTGACTAATT
TTTTTTATTTATGCAGAGGCCGAGGCCGCCTCTGCCTCTGAGCTATTCCAGAAGTAGTGAGGAGGCTTTT
TTGGAGGCCTAGGCTTTTGCAAAAAGCTCCCGGGAGCTTGTATATCCATTTTCGGATCTGATCAGCACGT
GTTGACAATTAATCATCGGCATAGTATATCGGCATAGTATAATACGACAAGGTGAGGAACTAAACCATGG
CCAAGCCTTTGTCTCAAGAAGAATCCACCCTCATTGAAAGAGCAACGGCTACAATCAACAGCATCCCCAT
CTCTGAAGACTACAGCGTCGCCAGCGCAGCTCTCTCTAGCGACGGCCGCATCTTCACTGGTGTCAATGTA
TATCATTTTACTGGGGGACCTTGTGCAGAACTCGTGGTGCTGGGCACTGCTGCTGCTGCGGCAGCTGGCA
ACCTGACTTGTATCGTCGCGATCGGAAATGAGAACAGGGGCATCTTGAGCCCCTGCGGACGGTGTCGACA
GGTGCTTCTCGATCTGCATCCTGGGATCAAAGCGATAGTGAAGGACAGTGATGGACAGCCGACGGCAGTT
GGGATTCGTGAATTGCTGCCCTCTGGTTATGTGTGGGAGGGCTAAGCACTTCGTGGCCGAGGAGCAGGAC
TGACACGTGCTACGAGATTTCGATTCCACCGCCGCCTTCTATGAAAGGTTGGGCTTCGGAATCGTTTTCC
GGGACGCCGGCTGGATGATCCTCCAGCGCGGGGATCTCATGCTGGAGTTCTTCGCCCACCCCAACTTGTT
TATTGCAGCTTATAATGGTTACAAATAAAGCAATAGCATCACAAATTTCACAAATAAAGCATTTTTTTCA
CTGCATTCTAGTTGTGGTTTGTCCAAACTCATCAATGTATCTTATCATGTCTGTATACCGTCGACCTCTA
GCTAGAGCTTGGCGTAATCATGGTCATAGCTGTTTCCTGTGTGAAATTGTTATCCGCTCACAATTCCACA
CAACATACGAGCCGGAAGCATAAAGTGTAAAGCCTGGGGTGCCTAATGAGTGAGCTAACTCACATTAATT
GCGTTGCGCTCACTGCCCGCTTTCCAGTCGGGAAACCTGTCGTGCCAGCTGCATTAATGAATCGGCCAAC
GCGCGGGGAGAGGCGGTTTGCGTATTGGGCGCTCTTCCGCTTCCTCGCTCACTGACTCGCTGCGCTCGGT
CGTTCGGCTGCGGCGAGCGGTATCAGCTCACTCAAAGGCGGTAATACGGTTATCCACAGAATCAGGGGAT
AACGCAGGAAAGAACATGTGAGCAAAAGGCCAGCAAAAGGCCAGGAACCGTAAAAAGGCCGCGTTGCTGG
CGTTTTTCCATAGGCTCCGCCCCCCTGACGAGCATCACAAAAATCGACGCTCAAGTCAGAGGTGGCGAAA
CCCGACAGGACTATAAAGATACCAGGCGTTTCCCCCTGGAAGCTCCCTCGTGCGCTCTCCTGTTCCGACC
CTGCCGCTTACCGGATACCTGTCCGCCTTTCTCCCTTCGGGAAGCGTGGCGCTTTCTCAATGCTCACGCT
GTAGGTATCTCAGTTCGGTGTAGGTCGTTCGCTCCAAGCTGGGCTGTGTGCACGAACCCCCCGTTCAGCC
CGACCGCTGCGCCTTATCCGGTAACTATCGTCTTGAGTCCAACCCGGTAAGACACGACTTATCGCCACTG
GCAGCAGCCACTGGTAACAGGATTAGCAGAGCGAGGTATGTAGGCGGTGCTACAGAGTTCTTGAAGTGGT
GGCCTAACTACGGCTACACTAGAAGGACAGTATTTGGTATCTGCGCTCTGCTGAAGCCAGTTACCTTCGG
AAAAAGAGTTGGTAGCTCTTGATCCGGCAAACAAACCACCGCTGGTAGCGGTGGTTTTTTTGTTTGCAAG
CAGCAGATTACGCGCAGAAAAAAAGGATCTCAAGAAGATCCTTTGATCTTTTCTACGGGGTCTGACGCTC
AGTGGAACGAAAACTCACGTTAAGGGATTTTGGTCATGAGATTATCAAAAAGGATCTTCACCTAGATCCT
TTTAAATTAAAAATGAAGTTTTAAATCAATCTAAAGTATATATGAGTAAACTTGGTCTGACAGTTACCAA
TGCTTAATCAGTGAGGCACCTATCTCAGCGATCTGTCTATTTCGTTCATCCATAGTTGCCTGACTCCCCG
TCGTGTAGATAACTACGATACGGGAGGGCTTACCATCTGGCCCCAGTGCTGCAATGATACCGCGAGACCC
ACGCTCACCGGCTCCAGATTTATCAGCAATAAACCAGCCAGCCGGAAGGGCCGAGCGCAGAAGTGGTCCT
GCAACTTTATCCGCCTCCATCCAGTCTATTAATTGTTGCCGGGAAGCTAGAGTAAGTAGTTCGCCAGTTA
ATAGTTTGCGCAACGTTGTTGCCATTGCTACAGGCATCGTGGTGTCACGCTCGTCGTTTGGTATGGCTTC
ATTCAGCTCCGGTTCCCAACGATCAAGGCGAGTTACATGATCCCCCATGTTGTGCAAAAAAGCGGTTAGC
TCCTTCGGTCCTCCGATCGTTGTCAGAAGTAAGTTGGCCGCAGTGTTATCACTCATGGTTATGGCAGCAC
TGCATAATTCTCTTACTGTCATGCCATCCGTAAGATGCTTTTCTGTGACTGGTGAGTACTCAACCAAGTC
ATTCTGAGAATAGTGTATGCGGCGACCGAGTTGCTCTTGCCCGGCGTCAATACGGGATAATACCGCGCCA
CATAGCAGAACTTTAAAAGTGCTCATCATTGGAAAACGTTCTTCGGGGCGAAAACTCTCAAGGATCTTAC
CGCTGTTGAGATCCAGTTCGATGTAACCCACTCGTGCACCCAACTGATCTTCAGCATCTTTTACTTTCAC
CAGCGTTTCTGGGTGAGCAAAAACAGGAAGGCAAAATGCCGCAAAAAAGGGAATAAGGGCGACACGGAAA
TGTTGAATACTCATACTCTTCCTTTTTCAATATTATTGAAGCATTTATCAGGGTTATTGTCTCATGAGCG
GATACATATTTGAATGTATTTAGAAAAATAAACAAATAGGGGTTCCGCGCACATTTCCCCGAAAAGTGCC
ACCTGACGTC
