Features (pLannotate 1.2.2; 25 found; start..end, strand, type, name):
      1..380     +  enhancer       CMV enhancer: human cytomegalovirus immediate early enhancer
    381..584     +  promoter       CMV promoter: human cytomegalovirus (CMV) immediate early promoter
    580..613     +  LTR            5' LTR (truncated) (fragment): truncated 5' long terminal repeat (LTR) from HIV-1
    629..647     +  promoter       T7 promoter: promoter for bacteriophage T7 RNA polymerase
    709..728     +  CDS            3xFLAG (fragment): three tandem FLAG® epitope tags
    736..4836    +  CDS            cas9: CAS9_STRP1 - Also known as csn1 From Streptococcus pyogenes serotype M1.
   4951..5007    +  CDS            GCN4 (fragment): GCN4_YEAST - Also known as AAS101 From Saccharomyces cerevisiae (strain ATCC 204508 / S288c) (Baker's yeast).
   5653..5672    +  CDS            GCN4_v4 (fragment): GCN4 peptide optimized to improve solubility while preserving binding to an scFv-GFP fusion protein (Tanenbaum et al., 2014)
   6362..6586    +  polyA_signal   bGH poly(A) signal: bovine growth hormone polyadenylation signal
   6590..6611    +  promoter       SV40 promoter (fragment): SV40 enhancer and early promoter
   6632..7060    +  rep_origin     f1 ori (sequence partly withheld): f1 bacteriophage origin of replication; arrow indicates direction of (+) strand synthesis
   7074..7403    +  promoter       SV40 promoter: SV40 enhancer and early promoter
   7451..7498    +  promoter       EM7 promoter: synthetic bacterial promoter&nbsp
   7517..7915    +  CDS            BSD: blasticidin S deaminase; Aspergillus terreus BSD; confers resistance to blasticidin
   7916..7943    +  CDS            BleoR (fragment): antibiotic-binding protein; Sh ble from Streptoalloteichus hindustanus; confers resistance to bleomycin, phleomycin, and Zeocin™
   7953..8078    +  CDS            ble (fragment): BLE_KLEPN - Experimental evidence at protein level: Swiss-Prot protein existence level 1. Binding protein with a strong affinity to the bleomycin family of antibiotics. Binds to CL990; an antimitotic-antibiotic compound. From Klebsiella pneumoniae.
   8073..8194    +  polyA_signal   SV40 poly(A) signal: SV40 polyadenylation signal
   8267..8283    -  protein_bind   lac operator: The lac repressor binds to the lac operator to inhibit transcription in E. coli. This inhibition can be relieved by adding lactose or isopropyl-β-D-thiogalactopyranoside (IPTG). lac repressor encoded by lacI
   8291..8321    -  promoter       lac promoter: promoter for the E. coli lac operon
   8336..8357    -  protein_bind   CAP binding site: CAP binding activates transcription in the presence of cAMP. E. coli catabolite activator protein
   8370..8462    -  CDS            lacI (fragment): lac repressor; lacI; The lac repressor binds to the lac operator to inhibit transcription in E. coli. This inhibition can be relieved by adding lactose or isopropyl-β-D-thiogalactopyranoside (IPTG).
   8645..9233    -  rep_origin     ori: high-copy-number ColE1/pMB1/pBR322/pUC origin of replication
   9404..10264   -  CDS            AmpR: β-lactamase; bla; confers resistance to ampicillin, carbenicillin, and related antibiotics
  10265..10369   -  promoter       AmpR promoter: bla
  10428..10480   -  misc_feature   bom (fragment): basis of mobility region from pBR322
>Addgene plasmid #113025 | pST1374-D10A-GCN4 | addgene full sequence | sequence record 215839 | Addgene NGS Result
GACATTGATTATTGACTAGTTATTAATAGTAATCAATTACGGGGTCATTAGTTCATAGCCCATATATGGA
GTTCCGCGTTACATAACTTACGGTAAATGGCCCGCCTGGCTGACCGCCCAACGACCCCCGCCCATTGACG
TCAATAATGACGTATGTTCCCATAGTAACGCCAATAGGGACTTTCCATTGACGTCAATGGGTGGAGTATT
TACGGTAAACTGCCCACTTGGCAGTACATCAAGTGTATCATATGCCAAGTACGCCCCCTATTGACGTCAA
TGACGGTAAATGGCCCGCCTGGCATTATGCCCAGTACATGACCTTATGGGACTTTCCTACTTGGCAGTAC
ATCTACGTATTAGTCATCGCTATTACCATGGTGATGCGGTTTTGGCAGTACATCAATGGGCGTGGATAGC
GGTTTGACTCACGGGGATTTCCAAGTCTCCACCCCATTGACGTCAATGGGAGTTTGTTTTGGCACCAAAA
TCAACGGGACTTTCCAAAATGTCGTAACAACTCCGCCCCATTGACGCAAATGGGCGGTAGGCGTGTACGG
TGGGAGGTCTATATAAGCAGAGCTCTCTGGCTAACTAGAGAACCCACTGCTTACTGGCTTATCGAAATTA
ATACGACTCACTATAGGGAGACCCAAGCTGGCTAGCACCATGGGACCTAAGAAAAAGAGGAAGGTGGCGG
CCGCTGACTACAAGGATGACGACGATAAATCTAGAGACAAGAAATACTCTATTGGACTGGCTATCGGGAC
AAACTCCGTTGGCTGGGCCGTCATAACCGACGAGTATAAGGTGCCAAGCAAGAAATTCAAGGTGCTGGGT
AATACTGACCGCCATTCAATCAAGAAGAACCTGATCGGAGCACTCCTCTTCGACTCCGGTGAAACCGCTG
AAGCTACTCGGCTGAAGCGGACCGCAAGGCGGAGATACACCCGCCGCAAGAATCGGATATGTTATCTGCA
AGAGATCTTTAGCAACGAAATGGCTAAGGTGGACGACTCCTTCTTTCACCGCCTGGAAGAGAGCTTTCTG
GTGGAGGAGGATAAGAAACACGAGAGGCACCCTATATTCGGAAATATCGTGGATGAGGTGGCTTACCATG
AAAAGTATCCTACAATCTACCATCTGAGGAAGAAGCTGGTGGACAGCACCGATAAAGCAGACCTGAGGCT
CATCTATCTGGCCCTGGCTCATATGATAAAGTTTAGAGGACACTTTCTGATCGAGGGCGACCTGAATCCC
GATAATTCCGATGTGGATAAACTCTTCATTCAACTGGTGCAGACATATAACCAACTGTTCGAGGAGAATC
CCATAAACGCTTCTGGTGTGGATGCCAAGGCTATTCTGTCCGCTCGGCTGTCCAAGTCACGCAGACTGGA
GAATCTGATTGCCCAACTGCCAGGAGAAAAGAAGAACGGCCTGTTTGGGAACCTCATCGCCCTGAGCCTG
GGCCTGACACCTAACTTCAAGTCCAATTTTGATCTGGCCGAAGATGCTAAACTCCAGCTCTCCAAGGACA
CCTATGACGATGATCTGGACAACCTGCTCGCACAGATAGGCGACCAGTACGCCGATCTCTTTCTGGCTGC
TAAGAATCTCTCCGACGCCATTCTGCTGAGCGACATACTCCGGGTCAACACTGAGATCACCAAAGCACCT
CTGAGCGCCTCCATGATAAAACGCTATGATGAACACCATCAAGACCTGACTCTGCTCAAAGCCCTCGTGA
GGCAACAGCTGCCAGAGAAGTACAAAGAGATATTCTTCGACCAGAGCAAGAATGGATATGCCGGATACAT
CGATGGCGGAGCATCACAGGAAGAATTTTACAAGTTCATCAAACCAATCCTCGAGAAGATGGACGGTACT
GAAGAGCTGCTGGTGAAGCTGAACAGGGAGGACCTGCTGAGGAAGCAGAGGACCTTTGATAATGGCTCCA
TTCCACATCAGATACACCTGGGAGAGCTGCATGCAATCCTCCGCAGGCAGGAGGATTTCTATCCTTTCCT
GAAGGATAACCGGGAGAAGATAGAGAAGATCCTGACCTTCAGGATCCCTTATTACGTCGGCCCTCTGGCT
AGAGGCAACTCCCGCTTCGCTTGGATGACCAGGAAATCTGAGGAGACAATTACTCCTTGGAACTTCGAAG
AGGTCGTGGATAAGGGCGCAAGCGCCCAGTCATTCATCGAACGGATGACCAATTTCGATAAGAACCTGCC
CAACGAGAAGGTCCTGCCCAAACATTCACTCCTGTACGAGTATTTCACCGTCTATAACGAGCTGACTAAA
GTGAAGTACGTGACCGAGGGCATGAGGAAGCCTGCCTTCCTGTCCGGAGAGCAGAAGAAGGCTATCGTTG
ATCTGCTCTTCAAGACTAATAGAAAGGTGACAGTGAAGCAGCTCAAGGAGGATTACTTTAAGAAGATCGA
ATGCTTTGACTCAGTGGAAATCTCTGGCGTGGAGGACCGCTTTAATGCCAGCCTGGGCACTTACCATGAT
CTGCTGAAGATAATCAAAGACAAAGATTTCCTCGATAATGAGGAGAACGAGGACATCCTGGAAGATATCG
TGCTGACCCTGACTCTGTTCGAGGATAGAGAGATGATCGAAGAGCGCCTGAAGACCTATGCCCATCTGTT
TGACGATAAAGTCATGAAACAGCTCAAGCGGCGGCGCTACACTGGGTGGGGTAGACTCTCCAGGAAACTC
ATAAACGGCATCCGCGACAAACAGAGCGGAAAGACCATCCTGGATTTCCTGAAATCCGACGGATTCGCTA
ACAGGAACTTCATGCAACTGATTCACGATGACTCTCTGACATTTAAAGAGGACATCCAGAAGGCACAGGT
GAGCGGTCAAGGCGACAGCCTGCACGAGCACATCGCCAACCTCGCTGGATCACCCGCCATAAAGAAGGGA
ATACTGCAGACAGTCAAGGTCGTGGACGAACTCGTCAAAGTGATGGGTCGGCACAAGCCAGAGAATATCG
TTATCGAAATGGCAAGGGAGAACCAAACCACCCAGAAGGGCCAGAAGAACTCTCGGGAACGGATGAAAAG
AATCGAAGAGGGAATTAAGGAGCTGGGATCTCAGATACTGAAGGAGCACCCTGTGGAGAATACACAGCTC
CAGAACGAGAAACTCTACCTGTACTACCTCCAGAACGGGCGGGACATGTACGTTGACCAGGAACTCGACA
TCAACCGGCTGTCCGATTATGACGTGGACCATATTGTTCCACAGTCCTTCCTCAAAGATGACTCCATTGA
CAACAAGGTGCTGACCAGATCCGATAAGAATCGCGGTAAGTCTGACAATGTTCCATCAGAAGAGGTGGTC
AAGAAGATGAAGAATTACTGGCGGCAGCTCCTCAACGCCAAACTGATCACCCAGCGGAAGTTTGACAATC
TGACTAAGGCAGAAAGAGGAGGTCTGAGCGAACTCGACAAGGCCGGCTTTATTAAGAGGCAACTGGTCGA
AACACGCCAGATTACCAAACACGTGGCACAAATCCTCGACTCTAGGATGAACACTAAGTACGATGAGAAC
GATAAGCTGATCAGGGAAGTGAAAGTGATAACTCTGAAGAGCAAGCTGGTGTCTGACTTCCGGAAGGACT
TTCAATTCTACAAAGTTCGCGAAATAAACAATTACCATCATGCTCACGATGCCTATCTCAATGCTGTCGT
TGGCACCGCCCTGATCAAGAAATACCCTAAACTGGAGTCTGAGTTCGTGTACGGTGACTATAAAGTCTAC
GATGTGAGGAAGATGATAGCAAAGTCTGAGCAAGAGATTGGCAAAGCCACCGCCAAGTACTTCTTCTACT
CTAATATCATGAATTTCTTTAAGACTGAGATAACCCTGGCTAACGGCGAAATCCGGAAGCGCCCACTGAT
CGAAACAAACGGAGAAACAGGAGAAATCGTGTGGGATAAAGGCAGGGACTTCGCAACTGTGCGGAAGGTG
CTGTCCATGCCACAAGTCAATATCGTGAAGAAGACCGAAGTGCAGACCGGCGGATTCTCAAAGGAGAGCA
TCCTGCCAAAGCGGAACTCTGACAAGCTGATCGCCAGGAAGAAAGATTGGGACCCAAAGAAGTATGGCGG
TTTCGATTCCCCTACAGTGGCTTATTCCGTTCTGGTCGTGGCAAAAGTGGAGAAAGGCAAGTCCAAGAAA
CTCAAGTCTGTTAAGGAGCTGCTCGGAATTACTATTATGGAGAGATCCAGCTTCGAGAAGAATCCAATCG
ATTTCCTGGAAGCTAAGGGCTATAAAGAAGTGAAGAAAGATCTCATCATCAAACTGCCCAAGTACTCTCT
CTTTGAGCTGGAGAATGGTAGGAAGCGGATGCTGGCCTCCGCCGGAGAGCTGCAGAAAGGAAACGAGCTG
GCTCTGCCCTCCAAATACGTGAACTTCCTGTATCTGGCCTCCCACTACGAGAAACTCAAAGGTAGCCCTG
AAGACAATGAGCAGAAGCAACTCTTTGTTGAGCAACATAAACACTACCTGGACGAAATCATTGAACAGAT
TAGCGAGTTCAGCAAGCGGGTTATTCTGGCCGATGCAAACCTCGATAAAGTGCTGAGCGCATATAATAAG
CACAGGGACAAGCCAATTCGCGAACAAGCAGAGAATATTATCCACCTCTTTACTCTGACTAATCTGGGCG
CTCCTGCTGCCTTCAAGTATTTCGATACAACTATTGACAGGAAGCGGTACACCTCTACCAAAGAAGTTCT
CGATGCCACCCTGATACACCAGTCAATTACCGGACTGTACGAGACTCGCATCGACCTGTCTCAGCTCGGC
GGCGACGGTTCTGAATTCAGCCTGGGCAGCGGCTCCCCCAAGAAAAAACGCAAGGTGGAAGATCCTAAGA
AAAAGCGGAAAGTGGACGGCATTGGTAGTGGGAGCAACGGCAGCAGCGGAGAGGAACTGCTGAGCAAGAA
CTACCACCTGGAAAACGAGGTGGCCAGACTGAAGAAAGGCTCTGGCTCTGGCGGAAGCGGTTCTGGCGGA
TCAGGATCTGGAAGTGGCGGCTCTGGAAGCGGAGGTTCTGGATCTGGCGAAGAACTGCTGTCTAAGAATT
ATCACCTCGAGAACGAAGTGGCTCGGCTCAAGAAAGGCAGTGGCAGCGGAGGAAGTGGATCCGGCGGTAG
TGGTAGTGGAAGCGGCGGATCCGGCTCAGGCGGATCTGGTTCAGGGGAAGAACTCCTCTCCAAAAACTAC
CATCTCGAGAATGAGGTCGCCCGCCTGAAAAAAGGATCAGGTTCCGGTGGTTCTGGCAGCGGTGGTTCAG
GCTCAGGCAGCGGCGGTAGCGGTAGCGGTGGAAGCGGAAGCGGAGAAGAACTTCTCAGCAAAAATTACCA
CTTGGAGAATGAAGTTGCAAGACTCAAAAAAGGTTCCGGCAGTGGCGGCAGCGGCAGCGGCGGATCTGGT
AGTGGATCTGGTGGCAGTGGTTCAGGCGGAAGTGGTAGCGGAGAGGAATTGCTCTCAAAGAACTATCATT
TGGAGAACGAGGTTGCACGCTTGAAGAAAGGCAGCGGATCAGGCGGATCTGGCAGCGGTGGATCTGGTTC
TGGATCCGGCGGCTCCGGTAGTGGTGGAAGTGGCTCTGGGGAAGAATTGCTTAGCAAGAATTATCATCTT
GAAAATGAGGTTGCCAGGCTTAAAAAAGGCAGTGGCTCCGGCGGATCCGGAAGCGGAGGCAGCGGATCTG
GATCTGGTGGTTCAGGATCTGGCGGTTCTGGTAGCGGGGAAGAACTGTTGAGTAAAAACTATCACCTTGA
GAACGAGGTCGCAAGGTTGAAAAAAGGATCCGGCTCTGGCGGCTCCGGAAGTGGCGGATCTGGCTCCGGT
AGCGGAGGATCAGGATCCGGCGGAAGCGGATCAGGCGAGGAACTGCTTTCCAAAAATTACCACCTTGAAA
ACGAAGTCGCCCGCCTCAAGAAAGGTTCTGGCAGCGGAGGCTCTGGCAGTGGTGGTAGCGGAAGTGGAAG
TGGTGGCAGTGGTAGCGGTGGATCTGGAAGCGGCGAGGAACTCCTGTCAAAGAATTACCATCTCGAAAAC
GAGGTCGCAAGGCTCAAGAAAGGCTCAGGATCAGGCGGCTCTGGATCCGGCGGTTCTGGTTCCGGCTCAG
GTGGAAGTGGATCTGGCGGCTCAGGTTCCGGCGAAGAATTGCTTTCCAAGAACTACCATTTGGAAAATGA
AGTCGCTCGTTTGAAGAAAGGTTCAGGCTCCGGCCAGCGGCCGCAAGGTGGAGGTGGACCCAAGAAGAAG
CGCAAGGTGACCGGTCATCATCACCATCACCATTGAGTTTAAACCCGCTGATCAGCCTCGACTGTGCCTT
CTAGTTGCCAGCCATCTGTTGTTTGCCCCTCCCCCGTGCCTTCCTTGACCCTGGAAGGTGCCACTCCCAC
TGTCCTTTCCTAATAAAATGAGGAAATTGCATCGCATTGTCTGAGTAGGTGTCATTCTATTCTGGGGGGT
GGGGTGGGGCAGGACAGCAAGGGGGAGGATTGGGAAGACAATAGCAGGCATGCTGGGGATGCGGTGGGCT
CTATGGCTTCTGAGGCGGAAAGAACCAGCTGGGGCTCTAGGGGGTATCCCC
[124 nt withheld, positions 6632-6755]
C
[91 nt withheld, positions 6757-6847]
A
[49 nt withheld, positions 6849-6897]
CCTTTGACGTTGGAGTCCACGTTCTTT
[37 nt withheld, positions 6925-6961]
ACCCTATCTCGGTCTATTCTTTTGATTTATAAGGGATTTTGCCGATTTCGGCCTATTGGTTAAAAAATGA
GCTGATTTAACAAAAATTTAACGCGAATTAATTCTGTGGAATGTGTGTCAGTTAGGGTGTGGAAAGTCCC
CAGGCTCCCCAGCAGGCAGAAGTATGCAAAGCATGCATCTCAATTAGTCAGCAACCAGGTGTGGAAAGTC
CCCAGGCTCCCCAGCAGGCAGAAGTATGCAAAGCATGCATCTCAATTAGTCAGCAACCATAGTCCCGCCC
CTAACTCCGCCCATCCCGCCCCTAACTCCGCCCAGTTCCGCCCATTCTCCGCCCCATGGCTGACTAATTT
TTTTTATTTATGCAGAGGCCGAGGCCGCCTCTGCCTCTGAGCTATTCCAGAAGTAGTGAGGAGGCTTTTT
TGGAGGCCTAGGCTTTTGCAAAAAGCTCCCGGGAGCTTGTATATCCATTTTCGGATCTGATCAGCACGTG
TTGACAATTAATCATCGGCATAGTATATCGGCATAGTATAATACGACAAGGTGAGGAACTAAACCATGGC
CAAGCCTTTGTCTCAAGAAGAATCCACCCTCATTGAAAGAGCAACGGCTACAATCAACAGCATCCCCATC
TCTGAAGACTACAGCGTCGCCAGCGCAGCTCTCTCTAGCGACGGCCGCATCTTCACTGGTGTCAATGTAT
ATCATTTTACTGGGGGACCTTGTGCAGAACTCGTGGTGCTGGGCACTGCTGCTGCTGCGGCAGCTGGCAA
CCTGACTTGTATCGTCGCGATCGGAAATGAGAACAGGGGCATCTTGAGCCCCTGCGGACGGTGCCGACAG
GTGCTTCTCGATCTGCATCCTGGGATCAAAGCCATAGTGAAGGACAGTGATGGACAGCCGACGGCAGTTG
GGATTCGTGAATTGCTGCCCTCTGGTTATGTGTGGGAGGGCTAAGCACTTCGTGGCCGAGGAGCAGGACT
GACACGTGCTACGAGATTTCGATTCCACCGCCGCCTTCTATGAAAGGTTGGGCTTCGGAATCGTTTTCCG
GGACGCCGGCTGGATGATCCTCCAGCGCGGGGATCTCATGCTGGAGTTCTTCGCCCACCCCAACTTGTTT
ATTGCAGCTTATAATGGTTACAAATAAAGCAATAGCATCACAAATTTCACAAATAAAGCATTTTTTTCAC
TGCATTCTAGTTGTGGTTTGTCCAAACTCATCAATGTATCTTATCATGTCTGTATACCGTCGACCTCTAG
CTAGAGCTTGGCGTAATCATGGTCATAGCTGTTTCCTGTGTGAAATTGTTATCCGCTCACAATTCCACAC
AACATACGAGCCGGAAGCATAAAGTGTAAAGCCTGGGGTGCCTAATGAGTGAGCTAACTCACATTAATTG
CGTTGCGCTCACTGCCCGCTTTCCAGTCGGGAAACCTGTCGTGCCAGCTGCATTAATGAATCGGCCAACG
CGCGGGGAGAGGCGGTTTGCGTATTGGGCGCTCTTCCGCTTCCTCGCTCACTGACTCGCTGCGCTCGGTC
GTTCGGCTGCGGCGAGCGGTATCAGCTCACTCAAAGGCGGTAATACGGTTATCCACAGAATCAGGGGATA
ACGCAGGAAAGAACATGTGAGCAAAAGGCCAGCAAAAGGCCAGGAACCGTAAAAAGGCCGCGTTGCTGGC
GTTTTTCCATAGGCTCCGCCCCCCTGACGAGCATCACAAAAATCGACGCTCAAGTCAGAGGTGGCGAAAC
CCGACAGGACTATAAAGATACCAGGCGTTTCCCCCTGGAAGCTCCCTCGTGCGCTCTCCTGTTCCGACCC
TGCCGCTTACCGGATACCTGTCCGCCTTTCTCCCTTCGGGAAGCGTGGCGCTTTCTCATAGCTCACGCTG
TAGGTATCTCAGTTCGGTGTAGGTCGTTCGCTCCAAGCTGGGCTGTGTGCACGAACCCCCCGTTCAGCCC
GACCGCTGCGCCTTATCCGGTAACTATCGTCTTGAGTCCAACCCGGTAAGACACGACTTATCGCCACTGG
CAGCAGCCACTGGTAACAGGATTAGCAGAGCGAGGTATGTAGGCGGTGCTACAGAGTTCTTGAAGTGGTG
GCCTAACTACGGCTACACTAGAAGAACAGTATTTGGTATCTGCGCTCTGCTGAAGCCAGTTACCTTCGGA
AAAAGAGTTGGTAGCTCTTGATCCGGCAAACAAACCACCGCTGGTAGCGGTGGTTTTTTTGTTTGCAAGC
AGCAGATTACGCGCAGAAAAAAAGGATCTCAAGAAGATCCTTTGATCTTTTCTACGGGGTCTGACGCTCA
GTGGAACGAAAACTCACGTTAAGGGATTTTGGTCATGAGATTATCAAAAAGGATCTTCACCTAGATCCTT
TTAAATTAAAAATGAAGTTTTAAATCAATCTAAAGTATATATGAGTAAACTTGGTCTGACAGTTACCAAT
GCTTAATCAGTGAGGCACCTATCTCAGCGATCTGTCTATTTCGTTCATCCATAGTTGCCTGACTCCCCGT
CGTGTAGATAACTACGATACGGGAGGGCTTACCATCTGGCCCCAGTGCTGCAATGATACCGCGAGACCCA
CGCTCACCGGCTCCAGATTTATCAGCAATAAACCAGCCAGCCGGAAGGGCCGAGCGCAGAAGTGGTCCTG
CAACTTTATCCGCCTCCATCCAGTCTATTAATTGTTGCCGGGAAGCTAGAGTAAGTAGTTCGCCAGTTAA
TAGTTTGCGCAACGTTGTTGCCATTGCTACAGGCATCGTGGTGTCACGCTCGTCGTTTGGTATGGCTTCA
TTCAGCTCCGGTTCCCAACGATCAAGGCGAGTTACATGATCCCCCATGTTGTGCAAAAAAGCGGTTAGCT
CCTTCGGTCCTCCGATCGTTGTCAGAAGTAAGTTGGCCGCAGTGTTATCACTCATGGTTATGGCAGCACT
GCATAATTCTCTTACTGTCATGCCATCCGTAAGATGCTTTTCTGTGACTGGTGAGTACTCAACCAAGTCA
TTCTGAGAATAGTGTATGCGGCGACCGAGTTGCTCTTGCCCGGCGTCAATACGGGATAATACCGCGCCAC
ATAGCAGAACTTTAAAAGTGCTCATCATTGGAAAACGTTCTTCGGGGCGAAAACTCTCAAGGATCTTACC
GCTGTTGAGATCCAGTTCGATGTAACCCACTCGTGCACCCAACTGATCTTCAGCATCTTTTACTTTCACC
AGCGTTTCTGGGTGAGCAAAAACAGGAAGGCAAAATGCCGCAAAAAAGGGAATAAGGGCGACACGGAAAT
GTTGAATACTCATACTCTTCCTTTTTCAATATTATTGAAGCATTTATCAGGGTTATTGTCTCATGAGCGG
ATACATATTTGAATGTATTTAGAAAAATAAACAAATAGGGGTTCCGCGCACATTTCCCCGAAAAGTGCCA
CCTGACGTCGACGGATCGGGAGATCTCCCGATCCCCTATGGTGCACTCTCAGTACAATCTGCTCTGATGC
CGCATAGTTAAGCCAGTATCTGCTCCCTGCTTGTGTGTTGGAGGTCGCTGAGTAGTGCGCGAGCAAAATT
TAAGCTACAACAAGGCAAGGCTTGACCGACAATTGCATGAAGAATCTGCTTAGGGTTAGGCGTTTTGCGC
TGCTTCGCGATGTACGGGCCAGATATACGCGTT
